>Addgene plasmid #130973 | pHRW40 | addgene full sequence | sequence record 268888 | Addgene NGS Result
TCCCTATCAGTGATAGAGAAAAGTGAAAGTCGAGTTTACCACTCCCTATCAGTGATAGAGAAAAGTGAAA
GTCGAGTTTACCACTCCCTATCAGTGATAGAGAAAAGTGAAAGTCGAGTTTACCACTCCCTATCAGTGAT
AGAGAAAAGTGAAAGTCGAGTTTACCACTCCCTATCAGTGATAGAGAAAAGTGAAAGTCGAGTTTACCAC
TCCCTATCAGTGATAGAGAAAAGTGAAAGTCGAGCTCGGTACCCTATGGCATGCATGTGCTCTGTATGTA
TATAAAACTCTTGTTTTCTTCTTTTCTCTAAATATTCTTTCCTTATACATTAGGTCCTTTGTAGCATAAA
TTACTATACTTCTATAGACACGCAAACACAAATACACACACTAAATTACCGGATCAATTCGGGGGAAAAA
TGCTTTCTGAAAACACGACTATTCTGATGGCTAACGGTGAAATTAAAGACATCGCAAACGTCACGGCTAA
CTCTTACGTTATGTGCGCAGATGGCTCCGCTGCCCGCGTCATAAATGTCACACAGGGCTATCAGAAAATC
TATAATATACAGCAAAAAACCAAACACAGAGCTTTTGAAGGTGAACCTGGTAGGTTAGATCCCAGGCGTA
GAACAGTTTATCAGCGTCTTGCATTACAATGTACTGCAGGTCATAAATTGTCAGTCAGGGTCCCTACCAA
ACCACTGTTGGAAAAAAGTGGTAGAAATGCCACCAAATATAAAGTGAGATGGAGAAATCTGCAGCAATGT
CAGACGCTTGATGGTAGGATAATAATAATTCCAAAAAACCATCATAAGACATTCCCAATGACAGTTGAAG
GTGAGTTTGCCGCAAAACGCTTCATAGAAGAAATGGAGCGCTCTAAAGGAGAATATTTCAACTTTGACAT
TGAAGTTAGAGATTTGGATTATCTTGATGCTCAATTGAGAATTTCTAGCTGCATAAGATTTGGTCCAGTA
CTCACAGGAAATGGTGTTTTATCTAAATTTCTCACTGGACGTAGTGACCTTGTAACTCCTGCTGTAAAAA
GTATGGCTTGGATGCTTGGTCTGTGGTTAGGTGACGGTACAACAAAAGAGCCAGAAATCTCAGTAGATAG
CTTGGATCCTAAGCTAATGGAGAGTTTAAGAGAAAATGCGAAAATCTGGGGTCTCTACCTTACGGTTTGT
GACGATCACGTTCCGCTACGTGCCAAACATGTAAGGCTTCATTATGGAGATGGTCCAGATGAAAACAGGA
AGACAAGGAATTTGAGGAAAAATAATCCATTCTGGAAAGCTGTCACAATTTTAAAGTTTAAAAGGGATCT
TGATGGAGAGAAGCAAATCCCTGAATTTATGTACGGCGAGCATATAGAAGTTCGTGAAGCATTCTTAGCC
GGCTTGATCGACTCAGATGGGTACGTTGTGAAAAAGGGCGAAGGCCCTGAATCTTATAAAATAGCAATTC
AAACTGTTTATTCATCCATTATGGACGGAATTGTCCATATTTCAAGATCTCTTGGTATGTCAGCTACTGT
GACGACCAGGTCAGCTAGGGAGGAAATCATTGAAGGAAGAAAAGTCCAATGTCAATTTACATACGACTGT
AATGTTGCTGGGGGAACAACTTTACAGAATGTTTTGTCATATTGTCGAAGTGGTCACAAAACAAGAGAAG
TTCCGCCAATTATAAAAAGGGAACCCGTATATTTCAGCTTCACGGATGATTTCCAGGGTGAGAGTACTGT
ATATGGGCTTACGATAGAAGGCCATAAAAATTTCTTGCTTGGCAACAAAATAGAAGTGAAATCATGTCGA
GGCTGCTGTGTGGGAGAACAGCATAAAATATCACAAAAAAAGAATCTAAAACACTGTGTTGCTTGTCCCA
GAAAGGGAATCAAGTATTTTTATAAAGATTGGAGTGGTAAAAATCGAGTATGTGCTAGATGCTATGGAAG
ATACAAATTCAGCGGTCATCACTGTATAAATTGCAAGTATGTACCAGAAGCACGTGAAGTGAAAAAGGCA
AAAGACAAAGGCGAAAAATTGGGCATTACGCCCGAAGGTTTGCCAGTTAAAGGACCAGAGTGTATAAAAT
GTGGCGGAATCTTACAGTTTGATGCTGTCCGCGGGCCTCATAAGAGTTGTGGTAACAACGCAGGTGCGCG
CATCTGCCGGATCCCCGGGTTAATTAACGGTGGAGGTGGAGGTGGAGGTGGAGGTGAACAAAAGCTAATC
TCCGAGGAAGACTTGAACGGTGAACAAAAATTAATCTCAGAAGAAGACTTGAACGGACTCGACGGTGAAC
AAAAGTTGATTTCTGAAGAAGATTTGAACGGTGAACAAAAGCTAATCTCCGAGGAAGACTTGAACGGTGA
ACAAAAATTAATCTCAGAAGAAGACTTGAACGGACTCGACGGTGAACAAAAGTTGATTTCTGAAGAAGAT
TTGAACGGTGAACAAAAGCTAATCTCCGAGGAAGACTTGAACGGTGAACAAAAATTAATCTCAGAAGAAG
ACTTGAACGGACTCGACGGTGAACAAAAGTTGATTTCTGAAGAAGATTTGAACGGTGAACAAAAGCTAAT
CTCCGAGGAAGACTTGAACGGTGAACAAAAATTAATCTCAGAAGAAGACTTGAACGGACTCGACGGTGAA
CAAAAGTTGATTTCTGAAGAAGATTTGAACGGTGAACAAAAGCTAATCTCCGAGGAAGACTTGAACGGTG
AACAAAAATTAATCAATCACTAGTGAATTCGCGCCACTTCTAAATAAGCGAATTTCTTGAGGGCCGCATC
ATGTAATTAGTTATGTCACGCTTACATTCACGCCCTCCCCCCACATCCGCTCTAACCGAAAAGGAAGGAG
TTAGACAACCTGAAGTCTAGGTCCCTATTTATTTTTTTATAGTTATGTTAGTATTAAGAACGTTATTTAT
ATTTCAAATTTTTCTTTTTTTTCTGTACAGACGCGTGTACGCATGTAACATTATACTGAAAACCTTGCTT
GAGAAGGTTTTGGGACGCTCGAAGGCTTTAATTTGCGGCCAAGCTTGGCGTAATCATGGTCATAGCTGTT
TCCTGTGTGAAATTGTTATCCGCTCACAATTCCACACAACATACGAGCCGGAAGCATAAAGTGTAAAGCC
TGGGGTGCCTAATGAGTGAGCTAACTCACATTAATTGCGTTGCGCTCACTGCCCGCTTTCCAGTCGGGAA
ACCTGTCGTGCCAGCTGCATTAATGAATCGGCCAACGCGCGGGGAGAGGCGGTTTGCGTATTGGGCGCTC
TTCCGCTTCCTCGCTCACTGACTCGCTGCGCTCGGTCGTTCGGCTGCGGCGAGCGGTATCAGCTCACTCA
AAGGCGGTAATACGGTTATCCACAGAATCAGGGGATAACGCAGGAAAGAACATGTGAGCAAAAGGCCAGC
AAAAGGCCAGGAACCGTAAAAAGGCCGCGTTGCTGGCGTTTTTCCATAGGCTCCGCCCCCCTGACGAGCA
TCACAAAAATCGACGCTCAAGTCAGAGGTGGCGAAACCCGACAGGACTATAAAGATACCAGGCGTTTCCC
CCTGGAAGCTCCCTCGTGCGCTCTCCTGTTCCGACCCTGCCGCTTACCGGATACCTGTCCGCCTTTCTCC
CTTCGGGAAGCGTGGCGCTTTCTCATAGCTCACGCTGTAGGTATCTCAGTTCGGTGTAGGTCGTTCGCTC
CAAGCTGGGCTGTGTGCACGAACCCCCCGTTCAGCCCGACCGCTGCGCCTTATCCGGTAACTATCGTCTT
GAGTCCAACCCGGTAAGACACGACTTATCGCCACTGGCAGCAGCCACTGGTAACAGGATTAGCAGAGCGA
GGTATGTAGGCGGTGCTACAGAGTTCTTGAAGTGGTGGCCTAACTACGGCTACACTAGAAGAACAGTATT
TGGTATCTGCGCTCTGCTGAAGCCAGTTACCTTCGGAAAAAGAGTTGGTAGCTCTTGATCCGGCAAACAA
ACCACCGCTGGTAGCGGTGGTTTTTTTGTTTGCAAGCAGCAGATTACGCGCAGAAAAAAAGGATCTCAAG
AAGATCCTTTGATCTTTTCTACGGGGTCTGACGCTCAGTGGAACGAAAACTCACGTTAAGGGATTTTGGT
CATGAGATTATCAAAAAGGATCTTCACCTAGATCCTTTTAAATTAAAAATGAAGTTTTAAATCAATCTAA
AGTATATATGAGTAAACTTGGTCTGACAGTTACCAATGCTTAATCAGTGAGGCACCTATCTCAGCGATCT
GTCTATTTCGTTCATCCATAGTTGCCTGACTCCCCGTCGTGTAGATAACTACGATACGGGAGGGCTTACC
ATCTGGCCCCAGTGCTGCAATGATACCGCGAGACCCACGCTCACCGGCTCCAGATTTATCAGCAATAAAC
CAGCCAGCCGGAAGGGCCGAGCGCAGAAGTGGTCCTGCAACTTTATCCGCCTCCATCCAGTCTATTAATT
GTTGCCGGGAAGCTAGAGTAAGTAGTTCGCCAGTTAATAGTTTGCGCAACGTTGTTGCCATTGCTACAGG
CATCGTGGTGTCACGCTCGTCGTTTGGTATGGCTTCATTCAGCTCCGGTTCCCAACGATCAAGGCGAGTT
ACATGATCCCCCATGTTGTGCAAAAAAGCGGTTAGCTCCTTCGGTCCTCCGATCGTTGTCAGAAGTAAGT
TGGCCGCAGTGTTATCACTCATGGTTATGGCAGCACTGCATAATTCTCTTACTGTCATGCCATCCGTAAG
ATGCTTTTCTGTGACTGGTGAGTACTCAACCAAGTCATTCTGAGAATAGTGTATGCGGCGACCGAGTTGC
TCTTGCCCGGCGTCAATACGGGATAATACCGCGCCACATAGCAGAACTTTAAAAGTGCTCATCATTGGAA
AACGTTCTTCGGGGCGAAAACTCTCAAGGATCTTACCGCTGTTGAGATCCAGTTCGATGTAACCCACTCG
TGCACCCAACTGATCTTCAGCATCTTTTACTTTCACCAGCGTTTCTGGGTGAGCAAAAACAGGAAGGCAA
AATGCCGCAAAAAAGGGAATAAGGGCGACACGGAAATGTTGAATACTCATACTCTTCCTTTTTCAATATT
ATTGAAGCATTTATCAGGGTTATTGTCTCATGAGCGGATACATATTTGAATGTATTTAGAAAAATAAACA
AATAGGGGTTCCGCGCACATTTCCCCGAAAAGTGCCACCTGACGTCTAAGAAACCATTATTATCATGACA
TTAACCTATAAAAATAGGCGTATCACGAGGCCCTTTCGTCTTCAAGAATTCAGCTGAAGCTTCGTACGCT
GCAGGTCGACGGATCCCCGGGTTAATTAAGGCGCGCCAGATCTGTTTAGCTTGCCTCGTCCCCGCCGGGT
CACCCGGCCAGCGACATGGAGGCCCAGAATACCCTCCTTGACAGTCTTGACGTGCGCAGCTCAGGGGCAT
GATGTGACTGTCGCCCGTACATTTAGCCCATACATCCCCATGTATAATCATTTGCATCCATACATTTTGA
TGGCCGCACGGCGCGAAGCAAAAATTACGGCTCCTCGCTGCAGACCTGCGAGCAGGGAAACGCTCCCCTC
ACAGACGCGTTGAATTGTCCCCACGCCGCGCCCCTGTAGAGAAATATAAAAGGTTAGGATTTGCCACTGA
GGTTCTTCTTTCATATACTTCCTTTTAAAATCTTGCTAGGATACAGTTCTCACATCACATCCGAACATAA
ACAACCATGGGTAAGGAAAAGACTCACGTTTCGAGGCCGCGATTGAATTCCAACATGGATGCTGATTTAT
ATGGGTATAAATGGGCTCGCGATAATGTCGGGCAATCAGGTGCGACAATCTATCGATTGTATGGGAAGCC
CGATGCGCCAGAGTTGTTTCTGAAACATGGCAAAGGTAGCGTTGCCAATGATGTTACAGATGAGATGGTC
AGACTAAACTGGCTGACGGAATTCATGCCTCTTCCGACCATCAAGCATTTTATCCGTACTCCTGATGATG
CATGGTTACTCACCACTGCGATCCCCGGCAAAACAGCATTCCAGGTATTAGAAGAATATCCTGATTCAGG
TGAAAATATTGTTGATGCGCTGGCAGTGTTCCTGCGCCGGTTGCATTCGATTCCTGTTTGTAATTGTCCT
TTTAACAGCGATCGCGTATTTCGTCTCGCTCAGGCGCAATCACGAATGAATAACGGTTTGGTTGATGCGA
GTGATTTTGATGACGAGCGTAATGGCTGGCCTGTTGAACAAGTCTGGAAAGAAATGCATAAGCTTTTGCC
ATTCTCACCGGATTCAGTCGTCACTCATGGTGATTTCTCACTTGATAACCTTATTTTTGACGAGGGGAAA
TTAATAGGTTGTATTGATGTTGGACGAGTCGGAATCGCAGACCGATACCAGGATCTTGCCATCCTATGGA
ACTGCCTCGGTGAGTTTTCTCCTTCATTACAGAAACGGCTTTTTCAAAAATATGGTATTGATAATCCTGA
TATGAATAAATTGCAGTTTCATTTGATGCTCGATGAGTTTTTCTAATCAGTACTGACAATAAAAAGATTC
TTGTTTTCAAGAACTTGTCATTTGTATAGTTTTTTTATATTGTAGTTGTTCTATTTTAATCAAATGTTAG
CGTGATTTATATTTTTTTTCGCCTCGACATCATCTGCCCAGATGCGAAGTTAAGTGCGCAGAAAGTAATA
TCATGCGTCAATCGTATGTGAATGCTGGTCGCTATACTGCTGTCGATTCGATACTAACGCCGCCATCCAG
TGTCGAAAACGAGCTCGAATTCATCGATGATATCAGATCCACTAGTGGCCTATGCAATTCTCATGTTTGA
CAGCTTATCATCGATCGTCCAACTGCATGGAGATGAGTCGTGGCAAGAATACCAAGAGTTCCTCGGTTTG
CCAGTTATTAAAAGACTCGTATTTCCAAAAGACTGCAACATACTACTCAGTGCAGCTTCACAGAAACCTC
ATTCGTTTATTCCCTTGTTTGATTCAGAAGCAGGTGGGACAGGTGAACTTTTGGATTGGAACTCGATTTC
TGACTGGGTTGGAAGGCAAGAGAGCCCCGAGAGCTTACATTTTATGTTAGCTGGTGGACTGACGCCAGAA
AATGTTGGTGATGCGCTTAGATTAAATGGCGTTATTGGTGTTGATGTAAGCGGAGGTGTGGAGACAAATG
GTGTAAAAGACTCTAACAAAATAGCAAATTTCGTCAAAAATGCTAAGAAATAGGTTATTACTGAGTAGTA
TTTATTTAAGTATTGTTTGTGCACTTGCCTGCAAGCCTTTTGAAAAGCAAGCATAAAAGATCTAAACATA
AAATCTGTAAAATAACAAGATGTAAAGATAATGCTAAATCATTTGGCTTTTTGATTGATTGTACAGGAAA
ATATACATCGCAGGGGGTTGACTTTTACCATTTCACCGCAATGGAATCAAACTTGTTGAAGAGAATGTTC
ACAGGCGCATACGCTACAATGACCCGATTCTTGCTAGCCTTTTCTCGGTCTTGCAAACAACCGCCGGCAG
CTTAGTATATAAATACACATGTACATACCTCTCTCCGTATCCTCGTAATCATTTTCTTGTATTTATCGTC
TTTTCGCTGTAAAAACTTTATCACACTTATCTCAAATACACTTATTAACCGCTTTTACTATTATCTTCTA
CGCTGACAGTAATATCAAACAGTGACACATATTAAACACAGTGGTTTCTTTGCATAAACACCATCAGCCT
CAAGTCGTCAAGTAAAGATTTCGTGTTCATGCAGATAGATAACAATCTATATGTTGATAATTAGCGTTGC
CTCATCAATGCGAGATCCGTTTAACCGGACCCTAGTGCACTTACCCCACGTTCGGTCCACTGTGTGCCGA
ACATGCTCCTTCACTATTTTAACATGTGGAATTATCGATGCCGGTGTTATTCTTGCTATGATAGGCCATC
GAATGTTAAAGGGAAGATTTATTGTTTTGCCCTTTAAAGACGAATTTGGACCGTGAATGTTTAAATAATT
CTCATGTTTGACAGCTTATCATCGAACTCTAAGAGGTGATACTTATTTACTGTAAAACTGTGACGATAAA
ACCGGAAGGAAGAATAAGAAAACTCGAACTGATCTATAATGCCTATTTTCTGTAAAGAGTTTAAGCTATG
AAAGCCTCGGCATTTTGGCCGCTCCTAGGTAGTGCTTTTTTTCCAAGGACAAAACAGTTTCTTTTTCTTG
AGCAGGTTTTATGTTTCGGTAATCATAAACAATAAATAAATTATTTCATTTATGTTTAAAAATAAAAAAT
AAAAAAGTATTTTAAATTTTTAAAAAAGTTGATTATAAGCATGTGACCTTTTGCAAGCAATTAAATTTTG
CAATTTGTGATTTAGGCAAAAGTTACTATTTCTGGCTCGTGTAATATATGTATGCTAATGTGAACTTTTA
CAAAGTCGATATGGACTTAGTCAAAAGAAATTTTCTTAAAAATATATAGCACTAGCCAATTTAGCACTTC
TTTATGAGATATATTATAGACTTTATTAAGCCAGATTTGTGTATTATATGTATTTACCCGGCGAATCATG
GACATACATTCTGAAATAGGTAATATTCTCTATGGTGAGACAGCATAGATAACCTAGGATACAAGTTAAA
AGCTAGTACTGTTTTGCAGTAATTTTTTTCTTTTTTATAAGAATGTTACCACCTAAATAAGTTATAAAGT
CAATAGTTAAGTTTGATATTTGATTGTAAAATACCGTAATATATTTGCATGATCAAAAGGCTCAATGTTG
ACTAGCCAGCATGTCAACCACTATATTGATCACCGATATTAGGACTTCCACACCAACTAGTAATATGACA
ATAAATTCAAGATATTCTTCATGAGAATGGCCCAGCGATTATGCGGTGTGAAATACCGCACAGATGCGTA
AGGAGAAAATACCGCATCAGGCGCCATTCGCCATTCAGGCTGCGCAACTGTTGGGAAGGGCGATCGGTGC
GGGCCTCTTCGCTATTACGCCAGCTGGCGAAAGGGGGATGTGCTGCAAGGCGATTAAGTTGGGTAACGCC
AGGGTTTTCCCAGTCACGACGTTGTAAAACGACGGCCAGTGAATTCTTATTACGATCCTCGCGCCCCCTA
CCCACCGTACTCGTCAATTCCAAGGGCATCGGTAAACATCTGCTCAAACTCGAAGTCGGCCATATCCAGA
GCGCCGTAGGGGGCGGAGTCGTGGGGGGTAAATCCCGGACCCGGGGAATCCCCGTCCCCCAACATGTCCA
GATCGAAATCGTCTAGCGCGTCGGCATGCGCCATCGCCACGTCCTCGCCGTCTAAGTGGAGCTCGTCCCC
CAGGCTGACATCGGTCGGGGGGGCCGTCGACAGTCTGCGCGTGTGTCCCGCGGGGAGAAAGGACAGGCGC
GGAGCCGCCAGCCCCGCCTCTTCGGGGGCGTCGTCGTCCGGGAGATCGAGCAGGCCCTCGATGGTAGACC
CGTAATTGTTTTTCGTACGCGCGCGGCTGTACGCGGACCCACTTTCACATTTAAGTTGTTTTTCTAATCC
GCATATGATCAATTCAAGGCCGAATAAGAAGGCTGGCTCTGCACCTTGGCGATCAAATAATTCGATAGCT
TGTCGTAATAATGGCGGCATACTATCAGTAGTAGGTGTTTCCCTTTCTTCTTTAGCGACTTGATGCTCTT
GTTCTTCCAATACGCAACCTAAAGTAAAGTGCCCCACAGCGCTGAGTGCATATAATGCATTCTCTAGTGA
AAAACCTTGTTGGCATAAAAAGGCTAATTGATTTTCGAGAGTTTCATACTGTTTTTCTGTAGGCCGTGTA
CCTAAATGTACTTTTGCTCCATCGCGATGACTTAGTAAAGCACATCTAAAACTTTTAGCGTTATTACGTA
AAAAATCTTGCCAGCTTTCCCCTTCTAAAGGGCAAAAGTGAGTATGGTGCCTATCTAACATCTCAATGGG
TAAGGCGTCGAGCAAAGCCCGCTTATTTTTTACATGCCAATACAATGTAGGCTGCTCTACACCTAGCTTC
TGGGCGAGTTTACGGGTTGTTAAACCTTCGATTCCGACCCCATTAAGCAGCTCTAATGCGCCGTTAATCA
CTTTACTTTTATCTAATCTAGACATATGAATTAATTCGGGGCCGCGGAGGCTGGATCGGTCCCGGTGTCT
TCTATGGAGGTCAAAACAGCGTGGATGGCGTCTCCAGGCGATCTGACGGTTCACTAAACGAGCTCTGCTT
ATATAGACCTCCCACCGTACACGCCTACCGCCCATTTGCGTCAATGGGGCGGAGTTGTTACGACATTTTG
GAAAGTCCCGTTGATTTTGGTGCCAAAACAAACTCCCATTGACGTCAATGGGGTGGAGACTTGGAAATCC
CCGTGAGTCAAACCGCTATCCACGCCCATTGATGTACTGCCAAAACCGCATCACCATGGTAATAGCGATG
ACTAATACGTAGATGTACTGCCAAGTAGGAAAGTCCCATAAGGTCATGTACTGGGCATAATGCCAGGCGG
GCCATTTACCGTCATTGACGTCAATAGGGGGCGTACTTGGCATATGATACACTTGATGTACTGCCAAGTG
GGCAGTTTACCGTAAATACTCCACCCATTGACGTCAATGGAAAGTCCCTATTGGCGTTACTATGGGAACA
TACGTCATTATTGACGTCAATGGGCGGGGGTCGTTGGGCGGTCAGCCAGGCGGGCCATTTACCGTAAGTT
ATGTAACGCGGAACTCCATATATGGGCTATGAACTAATGACCCCGTAATTGATTACTATTAATAACTAGT
CAATAATCAATGTCAACATGGCGGTAATGTTGGACATGAGCCAATATAAATGTACATATTATGATATGGA
TACAACGTATGCAATGGGCCAAGCTCCTCGAGTAATTCGCGCCACTTCTAATAAGCGATTTCTTATGATT
TATGATTTTTATTATTAAATAAGTTATAAAAAAAATAAGTGTATACAAATTTTAAAGTGACTCTTAGGTT
TTAAAACGAAAATTCTTATTCTTGAGTAACTCTTTCCTGTAGGTCAGGTTGCTTTCTCAGGTATAGTATG
AGGTCGCTCTTATTGACCACACCTCTACCGGCAGATCCGCTAGGGATAACAGGGTAATATAGATCAATTC
CTCGATCGAGTTTACCAC
Features (pLannotate 1.2.2; 26 found; start..end, strand, type, name):
      1..244     +  protein_bind   tetracycline response element (fragment): contains seven copies of the tetracycline operator tetO tetracycline repressor TetR
    420..2177    +  CDS            HO: HO_YEAST - Experimental evidence at protein level: Swiss-Prot protein existence level 1. Initiation of mating type interconversion. This protein is a site-specific endonuclease that cleaves a site in the mat locus on chromosome III. The double-strand break is followed by a unidirectional gene conversion event that replaces the information at the mat locus by information copied from either of the two homologous loci (HMR and HML) that reside at the extremity of the chromosome III. Endonuclease expression takes place in late G1 just before cells enter S phase. From Saccharomyces cerevisiae (stra
   2226..2723    +  CDS            13xMyc: 13 tandem Myc epitope tags
   2799..3046    +  terminator     CYC1 terminator: S. cerevisiae CYC1; transcription terminator for CYC1
   3091..3113    -  protein_bind   lac operator (fragment): The lac repressor binds to the lac operator to inhibit transcription in E. coli. This inhibition can be relieved by adding lactose or isopropyl-β-D-thiogalactopyranoside (IPTG). lac repressor encoded by lacI
   3117..3147    -  promoter       lac promoter: promoter for the E. coli lac operon
   3162..3183    -  protein_bind   CAP binding site: CAP binding activates transcription in the presence of cAMP. E. coli catabolite activator protein
   3196..3288    -  CDS            lacI (fragment): lac repressor; lacI; The lac repressor binds to the lac operator to inhibit transcription in E. coli. This inhibition can be relieved by adding lactose or isopropyl-β-D-thiogalactopyranoside (IPTG).
   3471..4059    -  rep_origin     ori: high-copy-number ColE1/pMB1/pBR322/pUC origin of replication
   4230..5090    -  CDS            AmpR: β-lactamase; bla; confers resistance to ampicillin, carbenicillin, and related antibiotics
   5091..5195    -  promoter       AmpR promoter: bla
   5403..5746    +  promoter       TEF promoter: Ashbya gossypii TEF promoter
   5747..6556    +  CDS            KanR: aminoglycoside phosphotransferase; aph(3')-Ia; confers resistance to kanamycin
   6562..6759    +  terminator     TEF terminator: Ashbya gossypii TEF terminator
   6857..6875    +  promoter       tet promoter (fragment): E. coli promoter for tetracycline efflux protein gene
   7102..7939    +  rep_origin     ARS1: S. cerevisiae autonomously replicating sequence ARS1/ARS416
   8058..8075    +  promoter       tet promoter (fragment): E. coli promoter for tetracycline efflux protein gene
   8075..8367    +  misc_feature   CEN4: S. cerevisiae CEN4 centromere
   8815..8925    -  CDS            RMD1 (fragment): RMD1_YEAST - Experimental evidence at protein level: Swiss-Prot protein existence level 1. Required for sporulation where it is believed to have a role in meiotic nuclear division. From Saccharomyces cerevisiae (strain ATCC 204508 / S288c) (Baker's yeast).
   8930..8981    +  misc_feature   bom (fragment): basis of mobility region from pBR322
   8987..9144    -  CDS            lacZα (fragment): LacZα fragment of β-galactosidase; lacZ fragment
   9171..9404    -  CDS            VP16 AD: transcriptional activation domain of herpes simplex virus protein VP16 (Triezenberg et al., 1988; Cousens et al., 1989); UL48
   9556..10175   -  CDS            TetR (fragment): tetracycline repressor TetR; tetR from transposon Tn10; TetR binds to the tetracycline operator tetO to inhibit transcription. This inhibition can be relieved by adding tetracycline or doxycycline.
  10281..10484   -  promoter       CMV promoter: human cytomegalovirus (CMV) immediate early promoter
  10485..10864   -  enhancer       CMV enhancer: human cytomegalovirus immediate early enhancer
  10978..11161   +  terminator     ADH1 terminator: S. cerevisiae ADH1; transcription terminator for the S. cerevisiae alcohol dehydrogenase 1 (ADH1) gene
