[The description below was written by a language model from this plasmid's Addgene catalogue record and pLannotate feature annotations shown in this document.]
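Description:
pHRW40 is an 11.2 kb yeast–E. coli shuttle plasmid built on the pHCT2 backbone and catalogued as a "HyPr" plasmid carrying an nptII marker. It is listed as an empty backbone, meaning no additional user insert, although the annotated sequence shows a complete functional payload. In bacteria it replicates at high copy from a ColE1/pUC-type origin and is selected with ampicillin through the β-lactamase gene. In yeast it is maintained at low copy by ARS1 and the CEN4 centromere. Yeast selection relies on an aminoglycoside phosphotransferase gene flanked by the Ashbya gossypii TEF promoter and terminator, a KanMX-style cassette that confers G418 resistance. The annotation labels this gene as an aph(3')-Ia-type KanR, whereas the catalogue calls it nptII.

The payload is a tetracycline-regulated HO endonuclease cassette. A response element with seven tetO copies lies upstream of the Saccharomyces cerevisiae HO coding sequence, which is followed by 13 tandem Myc epitope tags and the CYC1 terminator. On the opposite strand, a CMV enhancer/promoter drives a TetR–VP16 activation domain fusion, the transactivator that binds tetO. The record does not state whether this is a Tet-On or Tet-Off version. HO cuts the mating-type locus and triggers mating-type switching, so controlled expression from this plasmid can be used to generate mating-competent cells from strains that would not otherwise mate. This fits the associated work on building synthetic hybrids from multiple yeast species, where plasmids carrying different dominant drug markers would allow selection of mated products. Small lac, lacZα, bom and tet promoter fragments appear to be leftover backbone sequence.
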