Addgene plasmid #130973: pHRW40
Purpose: HyPr plasmid with nptII marker
Depositing lab: Chris Todd Hittinger. Depositing organization: University of Wisconsin, Madison. Publication: Synthetic hybrids of six yeast species. Peris D, Alexander WG, Fisher KJ, Moriarty RV, Basuino MG, Ubbelohde EJ, Wrobel RL, Hittinger CT. Nat Commun. 2020 Apr 29;11(1):2085. doi: 10.1038/s41467-020-15559-4. PubMed 32350251.
Backbone
  Vector backbone: pHCT2
  Vector type: Yeast Expression
  Selectable markers: Neomycin (select with G418) ; G418
Growth in bacteria
  Bacterial resistance: Ampicillin, 100 μg/mL
  Growth temperature: 37°C
  Growth strain: DH5alpha
  Growth instructions: low copy (CEN) in yeast
  Copy number: High Copy
Gene/Insert
  Gene/Insert name: empty backbone
Terms and licenses: Academic/Nonprofit Terms; Industry Terms: Not Available to Industry
How to cite: pHRW40 was a gift from Chris Todd Hittinger (Addgene plasmid # 130973 ; http://n2t.net/addgene:130973 ; RRID:Addgene_130973)
